Addgene plasmid #174877: pLR5-CAG-44B12mut23(Ser5ph)-SNAP
Purpose: PiggyBac transposon vector for expression of RNAPII Ser5ph mintbody
Depositing lab: Hiroshi Ochiai. Depositing organization: Hiroshima University. Publication: STREAMING-tag system reveals spatiotemporal relationships between transcriptional regulatory factors and transcriptional activity. Ohishi H, Shimada S, Uchino S, Li J, Sato Y, Shintani M, Owada H, Ohkawa Y, Pertsinidis A, Yamamoto T, Kimura H, Ochiai H. Nat Commun. 2022 Dec 20;13(1):7672. doi: 10.1038/s41467-022-35286-2. PubMed 36539402.
Backbone
  Vector backbone: pPB-LR5
  Total vector size (bp): 8832
  Vector type: Mammalian Expression ; piggyBac vector
  Selectable markers: Neomycin (select with G418)
Growth in bacteria
  Bacterial resistance: Ampicillin, 100 μg/mL
  Growth temperature: 37°C
  Growth strain: DH5alpha
  Copy number: High Copy
Gene/Insert
  Gene/Insert name: RNAPII Ser5ph mintbody-SNAP
  Species: Synthetic
Terms and licenses: Academic/Nonprofit Terms; Industry Terms: Not Available to Industry
How to cite: pLR5-CAG-44B12mut23(Ser5ph)-SNAP was a gift from Hiroshi Ochiai (Addgene plasmid # 174877 ; http://n2t.net/addgene:174877 ; RRID:Addgene_174877)
