[The description below was written by a language model from this plasmid's Addgene catalogue record and pLannotate feature annotations shown in this document.]
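Description:
pLR5-CAG-44B12mut23(Ser5ph)-SNAP is an 8,832 bp piggyBac transposon vector built on the pPB-LR5 backbone for stable expression of a genetically encoded probe in mammalian cells. It is maintained in E. coli as a high-copy plasmid through a ColE1/pUC-type origin and selected with ampicillin (AmpR under its own bla promoter). The backbone also carries an f1 origin and pBluescript-style remnants: lacZα fragment, lac promoter/operator, and T7 and T3 promoters. The piggyBac terminal repeats that should flank the cargo are not called in the automated annotation, although the vector type and stated purpose imply them.

The payload is a synthetic "mintbody" (modification-specific intracellular antibody) recognising the Ser5-phosphorylated form of RNA polymerase II. The feature table shows a mouse immunoglobulin heavy-chain variable region followed by a mouse kappa light-chain variable region, consistent with a single-chain variable fragment derived from clone 44B12 carrying the mutations indicated by its name. This is joined through a short linker (flagged only as a small fluorescent-protein-like fragment) to SNAP-tag, which allows covalent labelling with benzylguanine-conjugated dyes. Expression is driven by the CAG promoter, seen here as the CMV enhancer plus the chicken β-actin/rabbit β-globin chimeric intron. Downstream, a second chimeric intron and an EMCV IRES link translation of NeoR to the same transcript, which ends in SV40 polyadenylation signals, so G418 resistance reports expression of the probe. A brief HIV-1 LTR hit is probably an annotation artefact.

Co-delivered with a piggyBac transposase source, the cassette can integrate into the genome to give G418-selectable lines. In such cells, live imaging of the labelled mintbody reveals where initiating or early-elongating RNA polymerase II accumulates.
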