Features (pLannotate 1.2.2; 25 found; start..end, strand, type, name):
     30..458     -  rep_origin     f1 ori (sequence partly withheld): f1 bacteriophage origin of replication; arrow indicates direction of (+) strand synthesis
    463..618     -  CDS            lacZα (fragment): LacZα fragment of β-galactosidase; lacZ fragment
    626..644     +  promoter       T7 promoter: promoter for bacteriophage T7 RNA polymerase
   1054..1357    +  enhancer       CMV enhancer: human cytomegalovirus immediate early enhancer
   1637..2653    +  intron         chimeric intron: chimera between introns from chicken β-actin and rabbit β-globin
   2702..2735    +  LTR            5' LTR (truncated) (fragment): truncated 5' long terminal repeat (LTR) from HIV-1
   2751..2769    +  promoter       T7 promoter: promoter for bacteriophage T7 RNA polymerase
   2824..3168    +  CDS            HVM51_MOUSE: Experimental evidence at protein level: Swiss-Prot protein existence level 1. From Mus musculus (Mouse).
   3214..3552    +  CDS            KV2A7_MOUSE: Experimental evidence at protein level: Swiss-Prot protein existence level 1. From Mus musculus (Mouse).
   3578..3634    +  CDS            Jred (fragment): Jred is a basic (constitutively fluorescent) red fluorescent protein published in 2004, derived from Anthoathecata. It has low acid sensitivity.
   3652..4197    +  CDS            SNAP-tag®: human O6-alkylguanine-DNA-alkyltransferase variant that forms covalent bonds with benzylguanine derivatives fast-reacting variant, optimized for mammalian expression
   4308..4537    +  intron         chimeric intron: chimera between introns from adenovirus and immunoglobulin heavy chain genes
   4721..5183    +  misc_feature   IRES: internal ribosome entry site (IRES) of the encephalomyocarditis virus (EMCV)
   5219..6022    +  CDS            NeoR/KanR: aminoglycoside phosphotransferase from Tn5; aph(3')-II (or nptII); confers resistance to neomycin, kanamycin, and G418 (Geneticin®)
   6045..6129    +  CDS            large T antigen (fragment): large T antigen from SV40 (simian virus 40)
   6152..6273    +  polyA_signal   SV40 poly(A) signal: SV40 polyadenylation signal
   6284..6335    +  polyA_signal   SV40 poly(A) signal (fragment): SV40 polyadenylation signal
   6644..6662    -  promoter       T3 promoter: promoter for bacteriophage T3 RNA polymerase
   6707..6723    -  protein_bind   lac operator: The lac repressor binds to the lac operator to inhibit transcription in E. coli. This inhibition can be relieved by adding lactose or isopropyl-β-D-thiogalactopyranoside (IPTG). lac repressor encoded by lacI
   6731..6761    -  promoter       lac promoter: promoter for the E. coli lac operon
   6776..6797    -  protein_bind   CAP binding site: CAP binding activates transcription in the presence of cAMP. E. coli catabolite activator protein
   6810..6902    -  CDS            lacI (fragment): lac repressor; lacI; The lac repressor binds to the lac operator to inhibit transcription in E. coli. This inhibition can be relieved by adding lactose or isopropyl-β-D-thiogalactopyranoside (IPTG).
   7085..7673    -  rep_origin     ori: high-copy-number ColE1/pMB1/pBR322/pUC origin of replication
   7844..8704    -  CDS            AmpR: β-lactamase; bla; confers resistance to ampicillin, carbenicillin, and related antibiotics
   8705..8809    -  promoter       AmpR promoter: bla
>Addgene plasmid #174877 | pLR5-CAG-44B12mut23(Ser5ph)-SNAP | addgene full sequence | sequence record 345215 | Addgene NGS Result
CTAAATTGTAAGCGTTAATATTTTGTTAAAATTCGCGTTAAATTTTTGTTAAATCAGCTCATTTTTTAAC
CAATAGGCCGAAATCGGCAAAATCCCTTATAAATCAAAAGAATAGACCGAGATAGGGT
[37 nt withheld, positions 129-165]
AAAGAACGTGGACTCCAACGTCAAAGG
[49 nt withheld, positions 193-241]
T
[91 nt withheld, positions 243-333]
G
[124 nt withheld, positions 335-458]
CCCATTCGCCATTCAGGCTGCGCAACTGTTGGGAAGGGCGATCGGTGCGGGCCTCTTCGCTATTACGCCA
GCTGGCGAAAGGGGGATGTGCTGCAAGGCGATTAAGTTGGGTAACGCCAGGGTTTTCCCAGTCACGACGT
TGTAAAACGACGGCCAGTGAGCGCGCGTAATACGACTCACTATAGGGCGAATTGGGGCGCGCCATTCTAG
ATTAACCCTAGAAAGATAGTCTGCGTAAAATTGACGCATGCATTCTTGAAATATTGCTCTCTCTTTCTAA
ATAGCGCGAATCCGTCGCTGTGCATTTAGGACATCTCAGTCGCCGCTTGGAGCTCCCGTGAGGCGTGCTT
GTCAATGCGGTAAGTGTCACTGATTTTGAACTATAACGACCGCGTGAGTCAAAATGACGCATGATTATCT
TTTACGTGACTTTTAAGATTTAACTCATACGATAATTATATTGTTATTTCATGTTCTACTTACGTGATAA
CTTATTATATATATATTTTCTTGTTATAGATATCAACTAGAATGCTAGTTATTAATAGTAATCAATTACG
GGGTCATTAGTTCATAGCCCATATATGGAGTTCCGCGTTACATAACTTACGGTAAATGGCCCGCCTGGCT
GACCGCCCAACGACCCCCGCCCATTGACGTCAATAATGACGTATGTTCCCATAGTAACGCCAATAGGGAC
TTTCCATTGACGTCAATGGGTGGAGTATTTACGGTAAACTGCCCACTTGGCAGTACATCAAGTGTATCAT
ATGCCAAGTACGCCCCCTATTGACGTCAATGACGGTAAATGGCCCGCCTGGCATTATGCCCAGTACATGA
CCTTATGGGACTTTCCTACTTGGCAGTACATCTACGTATTAGTCATCGCTATTACCATGGTCGAGGTGAG
CCCCACGTTCTGCTTCACTCTCCCCATCTCCCCCCCCTCCCCACCCCCAATTTTGTATTTATTTATTTTT
TAATTATTTTGTGCAGCGATGGGGGCGGGGGGGGGGGGGGGGGGGGCGCCGGGGGGGGGGGGGGGGGGGG
GGGGGGGGGGSGGGGSGRGGSGGRGRGGTGCGGCGGCAGCCAATCAGAGCGGCGCGCTCCGAAAGTTTCC
TTTTATGGCGAGGCGGCGGCGGCGGCGGCCCTATAAAAAGCGAAGCGCGCGGCGGGCGGGAGTCGCTGCG
CGCTGCCTTCGCCCCGTGCCCCGCTCCGCCGCCGCCTCGCGCCGCCCGCCCCGGCTCTGACTGACCGCGT
TACTCCCACAGGTGAGCGGGCGGGACGGCCCTTCTCCTCCGGGCTGTAATTAGCGCTTGGTTTAATGACG
GCTTGTTTCTTTTCTGTGGCTGCGTGAAAGCCTTGAGGGGCTCCGGGAGGGCCCTTTGTGCGGGGGGAGC
GGCTCGGGGGGTGCGTGCGTGTGTGTGTGCGTGGGGAGCGCCGCGTGCGGCTCCGCGCTGCCCGGCGGCT
GTGAGCGCTGCGGGCGCGGCGCGGGGCTTTGTGCGCTCCGCAGTGTGCGCGAGGGGAGCGCGGCCGGGGG
CGGTGCCCCGCGGTGCGGGGGGGGCTGCGAGGGGAACAAAGGCTGCGTGCGGGGTGTGTGCGTGGGGGGG
TGAGCAGGGGGTGTGGGCGCGTCGGTCGGGCTGCAACCCCCCCTGCACCCCCCTCCCCGAGTTGCTGAGC
ACGGCCCGGCTTCGGGTGCGGGGCTCCGTACGGGGCGTGGCGCGGGGCTCGCCGTGCCGGGCGGGGGGTG
GCGGCAGGTGGGGGTGCCGGGCGGGGCGGGGCCGCCTCGGGCCGGGGRGGGCTCGGGGGAGGGGCGCGGC
GGCCCCCGGAGCGCCGGCGGCTGTCGAGGCGCGGCGAGCCGCAGCCATTGCCTTTTATGGTAATCGTGCG
AGAGGGCGCAGGGACTTCCTTTGTCCCAAATCTGTGCGGAGCCGAAATCTGGGAGGCGCCGCCGCACCCC
CTCTAGCGGGCGCGGGGCGAAGCGGTGCGGCGCCGGCAGGAAGGAAATGGGCGGGGAGGGCCTTCGTGCG
TCGCCGCGCCGCCGTCCCCTTCTCCCTCTCCAGCCTCGGGGCTGTCCGCGGGGGGACGGCTGCCTTCGGG
GGGGACGGGGCAGGGCGGGGTTCGGCTTCTGGCGTGTGACCGGCGGCTCTAGAGCCTCTGCTAACCATGT
TCATGCCTTCTTCTTTTTCCTACAGCTCCTGGGCAACGTGCTGGTTATTGTGCTGTCTCATCATTTTGGC
AAAGAGCTCTCTGGCTAACTAGAGAACCCACTGCTTACTGGCTTATCGAAATTAATACGACTCACTATAG
GGAGACCCAAGCTTGGTATCGACCTCGGATCGTCGCTAGCGATATCATGGGCGCCGAGGTCCAGCTGCAA
CAGTCTGGACCGGAGCTGGTGAAGCCTGGGGCTTCAGTGAAGATATCCTGCAAGGCTTCTGGATACACAT
TCACTGAATACACCATGCACTGGGTGAAACAGAGCCATGGACAGAGCCTTGAGTGGATTGGAGGCATTAA
TCCTAACAATGTTCTTACTTACTACAACCAGAGGTTCAAGGGCAAGGCCACATTGACTGTAGACAAGTCC
TCCAGCACAGCCTACCTGGAGCTCCGCAGCCTGACATCTGAGGATTCTGCAGTCTATTACTGTGCAAGAG
GCACCTCTTTTGCTTACTGGGGCCAAGGGACTCTGGTCACTGTCTCCTCAGGTGGAGGCGGTTCAGGCGG
AGGTGGCTCTGGCGGTGGCGGATCGGATGTTGTGATGACCCAGACTCCACTCACTTTGTCGGTTACCATT
GGACAACCAGCCTCCATCTCTTGCAAGTCAAGTCAGAGCCTCTTATATAGTGATGGAAAGACATATTTGA
GTTGGTTGTTACAGAGGCCAGGCCAGTCTCCAGAGCGCCTAATCTATCTGGTGTCTAAACTGGACTCTGG
AGTCCCTGACAGGTTCACTGGCAGTGGATCAGGGACAGATTTCACACTGAAAATCAGCAGAGTGGAGGCT
GAGGATTTGGGAGTTTATTATTGCTGGCAAGGTACACATTTTCCTCGGACGTTCGGTGGAGGCACCAAGC
TGGAAATAAAACGGGCGGATCCCGCCACCATTGTACAAGAGCGGCCTGAGGAGCAGAGCCCAGGCGAGCA
ACAGCGCCGTGGACGCCACCATGGGCGATCGCATGAATTCACCATGGACAAAGACTGCGAAATGAAGCGC
ACCACCCTGGATAGCCCTCTGGGCAAGCTGGAACTGTCTGGGTGCGAACAGGGCCTGCACCGTATCATCT
TCCTGGGCAAAGGAACATCTGCCGCCGACGCCGTGGAAGTGCCTGCCCCAGCCGCCGTGCTGGGCGGACC
AGAGCCACTGATGCAGGCCACCGCCTGGCTCAACGCCTACTTTCACCAGCCTGAGGCCATCGAGGAGTTC
CCTGTGCCAGCCCTGCACCACCCAGTGTTCCAGCAGGAGAGCTTTACCCGCCAGGTGCTGTGGAAACTGC
TGAAAGTGGTGAAGTTCGGAGAGGTCATCAGCTACAGCCACCTGGCCGCCCTGGCCGGCAATCCCGCCGC
CACCGCCGCCGTGAAAACCGCCCTGAGCGGAAATCCCGTGCCCATTCTGATCCCCTGCCACCGGGTGGTG
CAGGGCGACCTGGACGTGGGGGGCTACGAGGGCGGGCTCGCCGTGAAAGAGTGGCTGCTGGCCCACGAGG
GCCACAGACTGGGCAAGCCTGGGCTGGGTCCTGCAGGCGGATCCGCGTTTAAACTCGAGGTTAATTAATG
AGCGGCCGCATAGATAACTGATCCAGTGTGCTGGAATTAATTCGCTGTCTGCGAGGGCCAGCTGTTGGGG
TGAGTACTCCCTCTCAAAAGCGGGCATGACTTCTGCGCTAAGATTGTCAGTTTCCAAAAACGAGGAGGAT
TTGATATTCACCTGGCCCGCGGTGATGCCTTTGAGGGTGGCCGCGTCCATCTGGTCAGAAAAGACAATCT
TTTTGTTGTCAAGCTTGAGGTGTGGCAGGCTTGAGATCTGGCCATACACTTGAGTGACAATGACATCCAC
TTTGCCTTTCTCTCCACAGGTGTCCACTCCCAGGTCCAACTGCAGGTCGAGCATGCATCTAGGGCGGCCA
ATTCCGCCCCTCTCCCCCCCCCCCCTCTCCCTCCCCCCCCCCTAACGTTACTGGCCGAAGCCGCTTGGAA
TAAGGCCGGTGTGCGTTTGTCTATATGTTATTTTCCACCATATTGCCGTCTTTTGGCAATGTGAGGGCCC
GGAAACCTGGCCCTGTCTTCTTGACGAGCATTCCTAGGGGTCTTTCCCCTCTCGCCAAAGGAATGCAAGG
TCTGTTGAATGTCGTGAAGGAAGCAGTTCCTCTGGAAGCTTCTTGAAGACAAACAACGTCTGTAGCGACC
CTTTGCAGGCAGCGGAACCCCCCACCTGGCGACAGGTGCCTCTGCGGCCAAAAGCCACGTGTATAAGATA
CACCTGCAAAGGCGGCACAACCCCAGTGCCACGTTGTGAGTTGGATAGTTGTGGAAAGAGTCAAATGGCT
CTCCTCAAGCGTATTCAACAAGGGGCTGAAGGATGCCCAGAAGGTACCCCATTGTATGGGATCTGATCTG
GGGCCTCGGTGCACATGCTTTACATGTGTTTAGTCGAGGTTAAAAAAACGTCTAGGCCCCCCGAACCACG
GGGACGTGGTTTTCCTTTGAAAAACACGATGATAAGCTTGCCACAACCCGGGATAATTCCTGCAGCCAAT
ATGGGATCGGCCATTGAACAAGATGGATTGCACGCAGGTTCTCCGGCCGCTTGGGTGGAGAGGCTATTCG
GCTATGACTGGGCACAACAGACAATCGGCTGCTCTGATGCCGCCGTGTTCCGGCTGTCAGCGCAGGGGCG
CCCGGTTCTTTTTGTCAAGACCGACCTGTCCGGTGCCCTGAATGAACTGCAGGACGAGGCAGCGCGGCTA
TCGTGGCTGGCCACGACGGGCGTTCCTTGCGCAGCTGTGCTCGACGTTGTCACTGAAGCGGGAAGGGACT
GGCTGCTATTGGGCGAAGTGCCGGGGCAGGATCTCCTGTCATCTCACCTTGCTCCTGCCGAGAAAGTATC
CATCATGGCTGATGCAATGCGGCGGCTGCATACGCTTGATCCGGCTACCTGCCCATTCGACCACCAAGCG
AAACATCGCATCGAGCGAGCACGTACTCGGATGGAAGCCGGTCTTGTCGATCAGGATGATCTGGACGAAG
AGCATCAGGGGCTCGCGCCAGCCGAACTGTTCGCCAGGCTCAAGGCGCGCATGCCCGACGGCGATGATCT
CGTCGTGACCCATGGCGATGCCTGCTTGCCGAATATCATGGTGGAAAATGGCCGCTTTTCTGGATTCATC
GACTGTGGCCGGCTGGGTGTGGCGGACCGCTATCAGGACATAGCGTTGGCTACCCGTGATATTGCTGAAG
AGCTTGGCGGCGAATGGGCTGACCGCTTCCTCGTGCTTTACGGTATCGCCGCTCCCGATTCGCAGCGCAT
CGCCTTCTATCGCCTTCTTGACGAGTTCTTCTGAGGGGATCAATTCTCTAGATAACTGATCATAATCAGC
CATACCACATTTGTAGAGGTTTTACTTGCTTTAAAAAACCTCCCACACCTCCCCCTGAACCTGAAACATA
AAATGAATGCAATTGTTGTTGTTAACTTGTTTATTGCAGCTTATAATGGTTACAAATAAAGCAATAGCAT
CACAAATTTCACAAATAAAGCATTTTTTTCACTGCATTCTAGTTGTGGTTTGTCCAAACTCATCAATGTA
TCTTAACGCGTCGAGTGCATTCTAGTTGTGGTTTGTCCAAACTCATCAATGTATCTTATCATGTCTGTAT
ACCGTCGACATACTAGTTAAAAGTTTTGTTACTTTATAGAAGAAATTTTGAGTTTTTGTTTTTTTTTAAT
AAATAAATAAACATAAATAAATTGTTTGTTGAATTTATTATTAGTATGTAAGTGTAAATATAATAAAACT
TAATATCTATTCAAATTAATAAATAAACCTCGATATACAGACCGATAAAACACATGCGTCAATTTTACGC
ATGATTATCTTTAACGTACGTCACAATATGATTATCTTTCTAGGGTTAATCTAGTATACGCGTATGCGGC
CGCTTAATTAATCCAGCTTTTGTTCCCTTTAGTGAGGGTTAATTGCGCGCTTGGCGTAATCATGGTCATA
GCTGTTTCCTGTGTGAAATTGTTATCCGCTCACAATTCCACACAACATACGAGCCGGAAGCATAAAGTGT
AAAGCCTGGGGTGCCTAATGAGTGAGCTAACTCACATTAATTGCGTTGCGCTCACTGCCCGCTTTCCAGT
CGGGAAACCTGTCGTGCCAGCTGCATTAATGAATCGGCCAACGCGCGGGGAGAGGCGGTTTGCGTATTGG
GCGCTCTTCCGCTTCCTCGCTCACTGACTCGCTGCGCTCGGTCGTTCGGCTGCGGCGAGCGGTATCAGCT
CACTCAAAGGCGGTAATACGGTTATCCACAGAATCAGGGGATAACGCAGGAAAGAACATGTGAGCAAAAG
GCCAGCAAAAGGCCAGGAACCGTAAAAAGGCCGCGTTGCTGGCGTTTTTCCATAGGCTCCGCCCCCCTGA
CGAGCATCACAAAAATCGACGCTCAAGTCAGAGGTGGCGAAACCCGACAGGACTATAAAGATACCAGGCG
TTTCCCCCTGGAAGCTCCCTCGTGCGCTCTCCTGTTCCGACCCTGCCGCTTACCGGATACCTGTCCGCCT
TTCTCCCTTCGGGAAGCGTGGCGCTTTCTCATAGCTCACGCTGTAGGTATCTCAGTTCGGTGTAGGTCGT
TCGCTCCAAGCTGGGCTGTGTGCACGAACCCCCCGTTCAGCCCGACCGCTGCGCCTTATCCGGTAACTAT
CGTCTTGAGTCCAACCCGGTAAGACACGACTTATCGCCACTGGCAGCAGCCACTGGTAACAGGATTAGCA
GAGCGAGGTATGTAGGCGGTGCTACAGAGTTCTTGAAGTGGTGGCCTAACTACGGCTACACTAGAAGAAC
AGTATTTGGTATCTGCGCTCTGCTGAAGCCAGTTACCTTCGGAAAAAGAGTTGGTAGCTCTTGATCCGGC
AAACAAACCACCGCTGGTAGCGGTGGTTTTTTTGTTTGCAAGCAGCAGATTACGCGCAGAAAAAAAGGAT
CTCAAGAAGATCCTTTGATCTTTTCTACGGGGTCTGACGCTCAGTGGAACGAAAACTCACGTTAAGGGAT
TTTGGTCATGAGATTATCAAAAAGGATCTTCACCTAGATCCTTTTAAATTAAAAATGAAGTTTTAAATCA
ATCTAAAGTATATATGAGTAAACTTGGTCTGACAGTTACCAATGCTTAATCAGTGAGGCACCTATCTCAG
CGATCTGTCTATTTCGTTCATCCATAGTTGCCTGACTCCCCGTCGTGTAGATAACTACGATACGGGAGGG
CTTACCATCTGGCCCCAGTGCTGCAATGATACCGCGAGACCCACGCTCACCGGCTCCAGATTTATCAGCA
ATAAACCAGCCAGCCGGAAGGGCCGAGCGCAGAAGTGGTCCTGCAACTTTATCCGCCTCCATCCAGTCTA
TTAATTGTTGCCGGGAAGCTAGAGTAAGTAGTTCGCCAGTTAATAGTTTGCGCAACGTTGTTGCCATTGC
TACAGGCATCGTGGTGTCACGCTCGTCGTTTGGTATGGCTTCATTCAGCTCCGGTTCCCAACGATCAAGG
CGAGTTACATGATCCCCCATGTTGTGCAAAAAAGCGGTTAGCTCCTTCGGTCCTCCGATCGTTGTCAGAA
GTAAGTTGGCCGCAGTGTTATCACTCATGGTTATGGCAGCACTGCATAATTCTCTTACTGTCATGCCATC
CGTAAGATGCTTTTCTGTGACTGGTGAGTACTCAACCAAGTCATTCTGAGAATAGTGTATGCGGCGACCG
AGTTGCTCTTGCCCGGCGTCAATACGGGATAATACCGCGCCACATAGCAGAACTTTAAAAGTGCTCATCA
TTGGAAAACGTTCTTCGGGGCGAAAACTCTCAAGGATCTTACCGCTGTTGAGATCCAGTTCGATGTAACC
CACTCGTGCACCCAACTGATCTTCAGCATCTTTTACTTTCACCAGCGTTTCTGGGTGAGCAAAAACAGGA
AGGCAAAATGCCGCAAAAAAGGGAATAAGGGCGACACGGAAATGTTGAATACTCATACTCTTCCTTTTTC
AATATTATTGAAGCATTTATCAGGGTTATTGTCTCATGAGCGGATACATATTTGAATGTATTTAGAAAAA
TAAACAAATAGGGGTTCCGCGCACATTTCCCCGAAAAGTGCCAC
